>Addgene plasmid #110280 | Lenti-TetON-Sox2 | addgene full sequence | sequence record 212586 | Addgene NGS Result
AATTAACCCTCACTAAAGGGAACAAAAGCTGGAGCTGCAAGCTTAATGTAGTCTTATGCAATACTCTTGT
AGTCTTGCAACATGGTAACGATGAGTTAGCAACATGCCTTACAAGGAGAGAAAAAGCACCGTGCATGCCG
ATTGGTGGAAGTAAGGTGGTACGATCGTGCCTTATTAGGAAGGCAACAGACGGGTCTGACATGGATTGGA
CGAACCACTGAATTGCCGCATTGCAGAGATATTGTATTTAAGTGCCTAGCTCGATACATAAACGGGTCTC
TCTGGTTAGACCAGATCTGAGCCTGGGAGCTCTCTGGCTAACTAGGGAACCCACTGCTTAAGCCTCAATA
AAGCTTGCCTTGAGTGCTTCAAGTAGTGTGTGCCCGTCTGTTGTGTGACTCTGGTAACTAGAGATCCCTC
AGACCCTTTTAGTCAGTGTGGAAAATCTCTAGCAGTGGCGCCCGAACAGGGACTTGAAAGCGAAAGGGAA
ACCAGAGGAGCTCTCTCGACGCAGGACTCGGCTTGCTGAAGCGCGCACGGCAAGAGGCGAGGGGCGGCGA
CTGGTGAGTACGCCAAAAATTTTGACTAGCGGAGGCTAGAAGGAGAGAGATGGGTGCGAGAGCGTCAGTA
TTAAGCGGGGGAGAATTAGATCGCGATGGGAAAAAATTCGGTTAAGGCCAGGGGGAAAGAAAAAATATAA
ATTAAAACATATAGTATGGGCAAGCAGGGAGCTAGAACGATTCGCAGTTAATCCTGGCCTGTTAGAAACA
TCAGAAGGCTGTAGACAAATACTGGGACAGCTACAACCATCCCTTCAGACAGGATCAGAAGAACTTAGAT
CATTATATAATACAGTAGCAACCCTCTATTGTGTGCATCAAAGGATAGAGATAAAAGACACCAAGGAAGC
TTTAGACAAGATAGAGGAAGAGCAAAACAAAAGTAAGACCACCGCACAGCAAGCGGCCGCTGATCTTCAG
ACCTGGAGGAGGAGATATGAGGGACAATTGGAGAAGTGAATTATATAAATATAAAGTAGTAAAAATTGAA
CCATTAGGAGTAGCACCCACCAAGGCAAAGAGAAGAGTGGTGCAGAGAGAAAAAAGAGCAGTGGGAATAG
GAGCTTTGTTCCTTGGGTTCTTGGGAGCAGCAGGAAGCACTATGGGCGCAGCGTCAATGACGCTGACGGT
ACAGGCCAGACAATTATTGTCTGGTATAGTGCAGCAGCAGAACAATTTGCTGAGGGCTATTGAGGCGCAA
CAGCATCTGTTGCAACTCACAGTCTGGGGCATCAAGCAGCTCCAGGCAAGAATCCTGGCTGTGGAAAGAT
ACCTAAAGGATCAACAGCTCCTGGGGATTTGGGGTTGCTCTGGAAAACTCATTTGCACCACTGCTGTGCC
TTGGAATGCTAGTTGGAGTAATAAATCTCTGGAACAGATTTGGAATCACACGACCTGGATGGAGTGGGAC
AGAGAAATTAACAATTACACAAGCTTAATACACTCCTTAATTGAAGAATCGCAAAACCAGCAAGAAAAGA
ATGAACAAGAATTATTGGAATTAGATAAATGGGCAAGTTTGTGGAATTGGTTTAACATAACAAATTGGCT
GTGGTATATAAAATTATTCATAATGATAGTAGGAGGCTTGGTAGGTTTAAGAATAGTTTTTGCTGTACTT
TCTATAGTGAATAGAGTTAGGCAGGGATATTCACCATTATCGTTTCAGACCCACCTCCCAACCCCGAGGG
GACAATTCTCGACCTCGAGACAAATGGCAGTATTCATCCACAATTTTAAAAGAAAAGGGGGGATTGGGGG
GTACAGTGCAGGGGAAAGAATAGTAGACATAATAGCAACAGACATACAAACTAAAGAATTACAAAAACAA
ATTACAAAAATTCAAAATTTTCGGGTTTATTACAGGGACAGCAGAGATCCACTTTGGCCGCGAATCGATA
TGTCGAGTTTACTCCCTATCAGTGATAGAGAACGTATGTCGAGTTTACTCCCTATCAGTGATAGAGAACG
TATGTCGAGTTTANTCCCTATCAGTGATAGAGAACGTATGTCGAGTTTACTCCCTATCAGTGATAGAGAA
CGTATGTCGAGGTAGGCGTGTACGGTGGGAGGCCTATATAAGCAGAGCTCGTTTAGTGAACCGTCAGATC
GCCTGGAGGTTAACATGTATAACATGATGGAGACGGAGCTGAAGCCGCCGGGCCCGCAGCAAGCTTCGGG
GGGCGGCGGCGGAGGAGGCAACGCCACGGCGGCGGCGACCGGCGGCAACCAGAAGAACAGCCCGGACCGC
GTCAAGAGGCCCATGAACGCCTTCATGGTATGGTCCCGGGGGCAGCGGCGTAAGATGGCCCAGGAGAACC
CCAAGATGCACAACTCGGAGATCAGCAAGCGCCTGGGCGCGGAGTGGAAACTTTTGTCCGAGACCGAGAA
GCGGCCGTTCATCGACGAGGCCAAGCGGCTGCGCGCTCTGCACATGAAGGAGCACCCGGATTATAAATAC
CGGCCGCGGCGGAAAACCAAGACGCTCATGAAGAAGGATAAGTACACGCTTCCCGGAGGCTTGCTGGCCC
CCGGCGGGAACAGCATGGCGAGCGGGGTTGGGGTGGGCGCCGGCCTGGGTGCGGGCGTGAACCAGCGCAT
GGACAGCTACGCGCACATGAACGGCTGGAGCAACGGCAGCTACAGCATGATGCAGGAGCAGCTGGGCTAC
CCGCAGCACCCGGGCCTCAACGCTCACGGCGCGGCACAGATGCAACCGATGCACCGCTACGACGTCAGCG
CCCTGCAGTACAACTCCATGACCAGCTCGCAGACCTACATGAACGGCTCGCCCACCTACAGCATGTCCTA
CTCGCAGCAGGGCACCCCCGGTATGGCGCTGGGCTCCATGGGCTCTGTGGTCAAGTCCGAGGCCAGCTCC
AGCCCCCCCGTGGTTACCTCTTCCTCCCACTCCAGGGCGCCCTGCCAGGCCGGGGACCTCCGGGACATGA
TCAGCATGTACCTCCCCGGCGCCGAGGTGCCGGAGCCCGCTGCGCCCAGTAGACTGCACATGGCCCAGCA
CTACCAGAGCGGCCCGGTGCCCGGCACGGCCATTAACGGCACACTGCCCCTGTCGCACATGTGATTAATT
AACCCACCCAAGATCTGGCCTCCGCGCCGGGTTTTGGCGCCTCCCGCGGGCGCCCCCCTCCTCACGGCGA
GCGCTGCCACGTCAGACGAAGGGCGCAGCGAGCGTCCTGATCCTTCCGCCCGGACGCTCAGGACAGCGGC
CCGCTGCTCATAAGACTCGGCCTTAGAACCCCAGTATCAGCAGAAGGACATTTTAGGACGGGACTTGGGT
GACTCTAGGGCACTGGTTTTCTTTCCAGAGAGCGGAACAGGCGAGGAAAAGTAGTCCCTTCTCGGCGATT
CTGCGGAGGGATCTCCGTGGGGCGGTGAACGCCGATGATTATATAAGGACGCGCCGGGTGTGGCACAGCT
AGTTCCGTCGCAGCCGGGATTTGGGTCGCGGTTCTTGTTTGTGGATCGCTGTGATCGTCACTTGGTGAGT
AGCGGGCTGCTGGGCTGGCCGGGGCTTTCGTGGCCGCCGGGCCGCTCGGTGGGACGGAAGCGTGTGGAGA
GACCGCCAAGGGCTGTAGTCTGGGTCCGCGAGCAAGGTTGCCCTGAACTGGGGGTTGGGGGGAGCGCAGC
AAAATGGCGGCTGTTCCCGAGTCTTGAATGGAAGACGCTTGTGAGGCGGGCTGTGAGGTCGTTGAAACAA
GGTGGGGGGCATGGTGGGCGGCAAGAACCCAAGGTCTTGAGGCCTTCGCTAATGCGGGAAAGCTCTTATT
CGGGTGAGATGGGCTGGGGCACCATCTGGGGACCCTGACGTGAAGTTTGTCACTGACTGGAGAACTCGGT
TTGTCGTCTGTTGCGGGGGCGGCAGTTATGGCGGTGCCGTTGGGCAGTGCACCCGTACCTTTGGGAGCGC
GCGCCCTCGTCGTGTCGTGACGTCACCCGTTCTGTTGGCTTATAATGCAGGGTGGGGCCACCTGCCGGTA
GGTGTGCGGTAGGCTTTTCTCCGTCGCAGGACGCAGGGTTCGGGCCTAGGGTAGGCTCTCCTGAATCGAC
AGGCGCCGGACCTCTGGTGAGGGGAGGGATAAGTGAGGCGTCAGTTTCTTTGGTCGGTTTTATGTACCTA
TCTTCTTAAGTAGCTGAAGCTCCGGTTTTGAACTATGCGCTCGGGGTTGGCGAGTGTGTTTTGTGAAGTT
TTTTAGGCACCTTTTGAAATGTAATCATTTGGGTCAATATGTAATTTTCAGTGTTAGACTAGTAAATTGT
CCGCTAAATTCTGGCCGTTTTTGGCTTTTTTGTTAGACGAAGCTTGGTACCGAGCTCGGATCTCCACCCC
GTACCGGTCCTGCAGTCGAATTCACCATGTCTAGACTGGACAAGAGCAAAGTCATAAACGGAGCTCTGGA
ATTACTCAATGGTGTCGGTATCGAAGGCCTGACGACAAGGAAACTCGCTCAAAAGCTGGGAGTTGAGCAG
CCTACCCTGTACTGGCACGTGAAGAACAAGCGGGCCCTGCTCGATGCCCTGCCAATCGAGATGCTGGACA
GGCATCATACCCACTTCTGCCCCCTGGAAGGCGAGTCATGGCAAGACTTTCTGCGGAACAACGCCAAGTC
ATACCGCTGTGCTCTCCTCTCACATCGCGACGGGGCTAAAGTGCATCTCGGCACCCGCCCAACAGAGAAA
CAGTACGAAACCCTGGAAAATCAGCTCGCGTTCCTGTGTCAGCAAGGCTTCTCCCTGGAGAACGCACTGT
ACGCTCTGTCCGCCGTGGGCCACTTTACACTGGGCTGCGTATTGGAGGAACAGGAGCATCAAGTAGCAAA
AGAGGAAAGAGAGACACCTACCACCGATTCTATGCCCCCACTTCTGAGACAAGCAATTGAGCTGTTCGAC
CGGCAGGGAGCCGAACCTGCCTTCCTTTTCGGCCTGGAACTAATCATATGTGGCCTGGAGAAACAGCTAA
AGTGCGAAAGCGGCGGGCCGACCGACGCCCTTGACGATTTTGACTTAGACATGCTCCCAGCCGATGCCCT
TGACGACTTTGACCTTGATATGCTGCCTGCTGACGCTCTTGACGATTTTGACCTTGACATGCTCCCCGGG
TAACTAAGTAAGGATCCGCGGCCGCAAATTCCGCCCCTCTCCCTCCCCCCCCCCTAACGTTACTGGCCGA
AGCCGCTTGGAATAAGGCCGGTGTGCGTTTGTCTATATGTTATTTTCCACCATATTGCCGTCTTTTGGCA
ATGTGAGGGCCCGGAAACCTGGCCCTGTCTTCTTGACGAGCATTCCTAGGGGTCTTTCCCCTCTCGCCAA
AGGAATGCAAGGTCTGTTGAATGTCGTGAAGGAAGCAGTTCCTCTGGAAGCTTCTTGAAGACAAACAACG
TCTGTAGCGACCCTTTGCAGGCAGCGGAACCCCCCACCTGGCGACAGGTGCCTCTGCGGCCAAAAGCCAC
GTGTATAAGATACACCTGCAAAGGCGGCACAACCCCAGTGCCACGTTGTGAGTTGGATAGTTGTGGAAAG
AGTCAAATGGCTCTCCTCAAGCGTATTCAACAAGGGGCTGAAGGATGCCCAGAAGGTACCCCATTGTATG
GGATCTGATCTGGGGCCTCGGTGCACATGCTTTACATGTGTTTAGTCGAGGTTAAAAAAACGTCTAGGCC
CCCCGAACCACGGGGACGTGGTTTTCCTTTGAAAAACACGATGATAAGCTTGCCACAACCATGGCCAAGC
CTTTGTCTCAAGAAGAATCCACCCTCATTGAAAGAGCAACGGCTACAATCAACAGCATCCCCATCTCTGA
AGACTACAGCGTCGCCAGCGCAGCTCTCTCTAGCGACGGCCGCATCTTCACTGGTGTCAATGTATATCAT
TTTACTGGGGGACCTTGTGCAGAACTCGTGGTGCTGGGCACTGCTGCTGCTGCGGCAGCTGGCAACCTGA
CTTGTATCGTCGCGATCGGAAATGAGAACAGGGGCATCTTGAGCCCCTGCGGACGGTGCCGACAGGTGCT
TCTCGATCTGCATCCTGGGATCAAAGCCATAGTGAAGGACAGTGATGGACAGCCGACGGCAGTTGGGATT
CGTGAATTGCTGCCCTCTGGTTATGTGTGGGAGGGCTAAGATATCGTATTCTTAACTATGTTGCTCCTTT
TACGCTATGTGGATACGCTGCTTTAATGCCTTTGTATCATGCTATTGCTTCCCGTATGGCTTTCATTTTC
TCCTCCTTGTATAAATCCTGGTTGCTGTCTCTTTATGAGGAGTTGTGGCCCGTTGTCAGGCAACGTGGCG
TGGTGTGCACTGTGTTTGCTGACGCAACCCCCACTGGTTGGGGCATTGCCACCACCTGTCAGCTCCTTTC
CGGGACTTTCGCTTTCCCCCTCCCTATTGCCACGGCGGAACTCATCGCCGCCTGCCTTGCCCGCTGCTGG
ACAGGGGCTCGGCTGTTGGGCACTGACAATTCCGTGGTGTTGTCGGGGAAGCTGACGTCCTTTCCATGGC
TGCTCGCCTGTGTTGCCACCTGGATTCTGCGCGGGACGTCCTTCTGCTACGTCCCTTCGGCCCTCAATCC
AGCGGACCTTCCTTCCCGCGGCCTGCTGCCGGCTCTGCGGCCTCTTCCGCGTCTTCGCCTTCGCCCTCAG
ACGAGTCGGATCTCCCTTTGGGCCGCCTCCCCGCCTGTTTCGCCTCGGCGTCCGGTCTAGAGGTACCTTT
AAGACCAATGACTTACAAGGCAGCTGTAGATCTTAGCCACTTTTTAAAAGAAAAGGGGGGACTGGAAGGG
CTAATTCACTCCCAACGAAGACAAGATCTGCTTTTTGCTTGTACTGGGTCTCTCTGGTTAGACCAGATCT
GAGCCTGGGAGCTCTCTGGCTAACTAGGGAACCCACTGCTTAAGCCTCAATAAAGCTTGCCTTGAGTGCT
TCAAGTAGTGTGTGCCCGTCTGTTGTGTGACTCTGGTAACTAGAGATCCCTCAGACCCTTTTAGTCAGTG
TGGAAAATCTCTAGCAGTAGTAGTTCATGTCATCTTATTATTCAGTATTTATAACTTGCAAAGAAATGAA
TATCAGAGAGTGAGAGGAACTTGTTTATTGCAGCTTATAATGGTTACAAATAAAGCAATAGCATCACAAA
TTTCACAAATAAAGCATTTTTTTCACTGCATTCTAGTTGTGGTTTGTCCAAACTCATCAATGTATCTTAT
CATGTCTGGCTCTAGCTATCCCGCCCCTAACTCCGCCCATCCCGCCCCTAACTCCGCCCAGTTCCGCCCA
TTCTCCGCCCCATGGCTGACTAATTTTTTTTATTTATGCAGAGGCCGAGGCCGCCTCGGCCTCTGAGCTA
TTCCAGAAGTAGTGAGGAGGCTTTTTTGGAGGCCTAGGGACGTACCCAATTCGCCCTATAGTGAGTCGTA
TTACGCGCGCTCACTGGCCGTCGTTTTACAACGTCGTGACTGGGAAAACCCTGGCGTTACCCAACTTAAT
CGCCTTGCAGCACATCCCCCTTTCGCCAGCTGGCGTAATAGCGAAGAGGCCCGCACCGATCGCCCTTCCC
AACAGTTGCGCAGCCTGAATGGCGAATGGG
[124 nt withheld, positions 7661-7784]
C
[91 nt withheld, positions 7786-7876]
A
[49 nt withheld, positions 7878-7926]
CCTTTGACGTTGGAGTCCACGTTCTTT
[37 nt withheld, positions 7954-7990]
ACCCTATCTCGGTCTATTCTTTTGATTTATAAGGGATTTTGCCGATTTCGGCCTATTGGTTAAAAAATGA
GCTGATTTAACAAAAATTTAACGCGAATTTTAACAAAATATTAACGCTTACAATTTAGGTGGCACTTTTC
GGGGAAATGTGCGCGGAACCCCTATTTGTTTATTTTTCTAAATACATTCAAATATGTATCCGCTCATGAG
ACAATAACCCTGATAAATGCTTCAATAATATTGAAAAAGGAAGAGTATGAGTATTCAACATTTCCGTGTC
GCCCTTATTCCCTTTTTTGCGGCATTTTGCCTTCCTGTTTTTGCTCACCCAGAAACGCTGGTGAAAGTAA
AAGATGCTGAAGATCAGTTGGGTGCACGAGTGGGTTACATCGAACTGGATCTCAACAGCGGTAAGATCCT
TGAGAGTTTTCGCCCCGAAGAACGTTTTCCAATGATGAGCACTTTTAAAGTTCTGCTATGTGGCGCGGTA
TTATCCCGTATTGACGCCGGGCAAGAGCAACTCGGTCGCCGCATACACTATTCTCAGAATGACTTGGTTG
AGTACTCACCAGTCACAGAAAAGCATCTTACGGATGGCATGACAGTAAGAGAATTATGCAGTGCTGCCAT
AACCATGAGTGATAACACTGCGGCCAACTTACTTCTGACAACGATCGGAGGACCGAAGGAGCTAACCGCT
TTTTTGCACAACATGGGGGATCATGTAACTCGCCTTGATCGTTGGGAACCGGAGCTGAATGAAGCCATAC
CAAACGACGAGCGTGACACCACGATGCCTGTAGCAATGGCAACAACGTTGCGCAAACTATTAACTGGCGA
ACTACTTACTCTAGCTTCCCGGCAACAATTAATAGACTGGATGGAGGCGGATAAAGTTGCAGGACCACTT
CTGCGCTCGGCCCTTCCGGCTGGCTGGTTTATTGCTGATAAATCTGGAGCCGGTGAGCGTGGGTCTCGCG
GTATCATTGCAGCACTGGGGCCAGATGGTAAGCCCTCCCGTATCGTAGTTATCTACACGACGGGGAGTCA
GGCAACTATGGATGAACGAAATAGACAGATCGCTGAGATAGGTGCCTCACTGATTAAGCATTGGTAACTG
TCAGACCAAGTTTACTCATATATACTTTAGATTGATTTAAAACTTCATTTTTAATTTAAAAGGATCTAGG
TGAAGATCCTTTTTGATAATCTCATGACCAAAATCCCTTAACGTGAGTTTTCGTTCCACTGAGCGTCAGA
CCCCGTAGAAAAGATCAAAGGATCTTCTTGAGATCCTTTTTTTCTGCGCGTAATCTGCTGCTTGCAAACA
AAAAAACCACCGCTACCAGCGGTGGTTTGTTTGCCGGATCAAGAGCTACCAACTCTTTTTCCGAAGGTAA
CTGGCTTCAGCAGAGCGCAGATACCAAATACTGTTCTTCTAGTGTAGCCGTAGTTAGGCCACCACTTCAA
GAACTCTGTAGCACCGCCTACATACCTCGCTCTGCTAATCCTGTTACCAGTGGCTGCTGCCAGTGGCGAT
AAGTCGTGTCTTACCGGGTTGGACTCAAGACGATAGTTACCGGATAAGGCGCAGCGGTCGGGCTGAACGG
GGGGTTCGTGCACACAGCCCAGCTTGGAGCGAACGACCTACACCGAACTGAGATACCTACAGCGTGAGCT
ATGAGAAAGCGCCACGCTTCCCGAAGGGAGAAAGGCGGACAGGTATCCGGTAAGCGGCAGGGTCGGAACA
GGAGAGCGCACGAGGGAGCTTCCAGGGGGAAACGCCTGGTATCTTTATAGTCCTGTCGGGTTTCGCCACC
TCTGACTTGAGCGTCGATTTTTGTGATGCTCGTCAGGGGGGCGGAGCCTATGGAAAAACGCCAGCAACGC
GGCCTTTTTACGGTTCCTGGCCTTTTGCTGGCCTTTTGCTCACATGTTCTTTCCTGCGTTATCCCCTGAT
TCTGTGGATAACCGTATTACCGCCTTTGAGTGAGCTGATACCGCTCGCCGCAGCCGAACGACCGAGCGCA
GCGAGTCAGTGAGCGAGGAAGCGGAAGAGCGCCCAATACGCAAACCGCCTCTCCCCGCGCGTTGGCCGAT
TCATTAATGCAGCTGGCACGACAGGTTTCCCGACTGGAAAGCGGGCAGTGAGCGCAACGCAATTAATGTG
AGTTAGCTCACTCATTAGGCACCCCAGGCTTTACACTTTATGCTTCCGGCTCGTATGTTGTGTGGAATTG
TGAGCGGATAACAATTTCACACAGGAAACAGCTATGACCATGATTACGCCAAGCGCGC
Features (pLannotate 1.2.2; 30 found; start..end, strand, type, name):
      1..19      +  promoter       T3 promoter: promoter for bacteriophage T3 RNA polymerase
     47..273     +  promoter       RSV promoter: Rous sarcoma virus enhancer/promoter
    274..454     +  LTR            5' LTR (truncated): truncated 5' long terminal repeat (LTR) from HIV-1
    501..626     +  misc_feature   HIV-1 Ψ: packaging signal of human immunodeficiency virus type 1
    610..973     +  CDS            HIV-1 gag (fragment): gag protein from human immunodeficiency virus 1; gag
   1119..1352    +  misc_feature   RRE: The Rev response element (RRE) of HIV-1 allows for Rev-dependent mRNA export from the nucleus to the cytoplasm.
   1729..1753    +  CDS            Rev (fragment): human immunodeficiency virus 1 (HIV-1) Rev protein; rev; enhances nuclear export of unspliced and incompletely spliced viral mRNAs
   1794..1911    +  misc_feature   cPPT/CTS: central polypurine tract and central termination sequence of HIV-1
   1959..2173    +  promoter       tight TRE promoter (fragment): Tet-responsive promoter PTight, consisting of seven tet operator sequences followed by the minimal CMV promoter
   2185..3141    +  CDS            Sox2: SOX2_MOUSE - Also known as Sox-2. Experimental evidence at protein level: Swiss-Prot protein existence level 1. Transcription factor that forms a trimeric complex with POU5F1 (OCT3/4) on DNA and controls the expression of a number of genes involved in embryonic development such as YES1, FGF4, UTF1 and ZFP206 (PubMed:15863505, PubMed:17097055, PubMed:19740739). Binds to the proximal enhancer region of NANOG (PubMed:15863505). Critical for early embryogenesis and for embryonic stem cell pluripotency (By similarity). Downstream SRRT target that mediates the promotion of neural stem cell self-rene
   3167..4378    +  promoter       UbC promoter: human ubiquitin C promoter
   4437..5134    +  CDS            rtTA3 (fragment): reverse tetracycline transactivator 3 activates expression from Tet-responsive promoters in the presence of doxycycline
   5064..5174    +  CDS            VP48: 3 tandem repeats of the minimal activation domain of herpes simplex virus VP16 (Cheng et al., 2013)
   5325..5787    +  misc_feature   IRES: internal ribosome entry site (IRES) of the encephalomyocarditis virus (EMCV)
   5801..6199    +  CDS            BSD: blasticidin S deaminase; Aspergillus terreus BSD; confers resistance to blasticidin
   6206..6754    +  misc_feature   WPRE (fragment): woodchuck hepatitis virus posttranscriptional regulatory element
   6780..6851    +  CDS            nef (fragment): NEF_HV1Z2 - Experimental evidence at protein level: Swiss-Prot protein existence level 1. Extracellular Nef protein targets CD4(+) T-lymphocytes for apoptosis by interacting with CXCR4 surface receptors. From Human immunodeficiency virus type 1 group M subtype D (isolate Z2/CDC-Z34) (HIV-1).
   6853..7086    +  LTR            3' LTR (ΔU3): self-inactivating 3' long terminal repeat (LTR) from HIV-1
   7158..7279    +  polyA_signal   SV40 poly(A) signal: SV40 polyadenylation signal
   7319..7454    +  rep_origin     SV40 ori: SV40 origin of replication
   7475..7493    -  promoter       T7 promoter: promoter for bacteriophage T7 RNA polymerase
   7501..7656    +  CDS            lacZα (fragment): LacZα fragment of β-galactosidase; lacZ fragment
   7661..8089    +  rep_origin     f1 ori (sequence partly withheld): f1 bacteriophage origin of replication; arrow indicates direction of (+) strand synthesis
   8142..8246    +  promoter       AmpR promoter: bla
   8247..9107    +  CDS            AmpR: β-lactamase; bla; confers resistance to ampicillin, carbenicillin, and related antibiotics
   9278..9866    +  rep_origin     ori: high-copy-number ColE1/pMB1/pBR322/pUC origin of replication
  10049..10141   +  CDS            lacI (fragment): lac repressor; lacI; The lac repressor binds to the lac operator to inhibit transcription in E. coli. This inhibition can be relieved by adding lactose or isopropyl-β-D-thiogalactopyranoside (IPTG).
  10154..10175   +  protein_bind   CAP binding site: CAP binding activates transcription in the presence of cAMP. E. coli catabolite activator protein
  10190..10220   +  promoter       lac promoter: promoter for the E. coli lac operon
  10228..10244   +  protein_bind   lac operator: The lac repressor binds to the lac operator to inhibit transcription in E. coli. This inhibition can be relieved by adding lactose or isopropyl-β-D-thiogalactopyranoside (IPTG). lac repressor encoded by lacI
