[The description below was written by a language model from this plasmid's Addgene catalogue record and pLannotate feature annotations shown in this document.]
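Description:
Lenti-TetON-Sox2 is an all-in-one, doxycycline-inducible lentiviral expression vector built on the pCWtre-hpaI-pacI-rtTAiBlast backbone. It carries untagged, wild-type mouse Sox2, cloned between retained HpaI and PacI sites. The plasmid is propagated in E. coli through a high-copy ColE1/pUC-type origin with ampicillin resistance, and it also contains an f1 origin and an SV40 origin. The viral portion follows a third-generation, self-inactivating design. An RSV promoter fused to a truncated HIV-1 5' LTR drives genomic RNA production in packaging cells. This is followed by the Ψ packaging signal with a gag fragment, the RRE for Rev-dependent export, and the cPPT/CTS. A WPRE and a ΔU3 3' LTR close the provirus, with an SV40 polyadenylation signal lying downstream.

Two expression units sit between the LTRs. In the first, a tight TRE promoter (tet operator repeats upstream of a minimal CMV promoter) controls the Sox2 coding sequence. In the second, the constitutive human UbC promoter drives the reverse tetracycline transactivator rtTA3, linked by an EMCV IRES to the blasticidin S deaminase gene. Transduced cells can therefore be selected with blasticidin and express the transactivator continuously. Sox2 transcription is switched on only when doxycycline allows rtTA3 to bind the TRE.

The stated purpose is doxycycline-inducible overexpression of Sox2 in mammalian cells, and the associated publication concerns SOX2 and NKX2-1 in lung cancer cell fate. The sequenced record is 10,288 nt, somewhat shorter than the catalogued total of 10,461 bp.
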