Addgene plasmid #110280: Lenti-TetON-Sox2
Purpose: Doxycycline-inducible overexpression of Sox2
Depositing lab: Trudy Oliver. Depositing organization: University of Utah. Publication: The Lineage-Defining Transcription Factors SOX2 and NKX2-1 Determine Lung Cancer Cell Fate and Shape the Tumor Immune Microenvironment. Mollaoglu G, Jones A, Wait SJ, Mukhopadhyay A, Jeong S, Arya R, Camolotto SA, Mosbruger TL, Stubben CJ, Conley CJ, Bhutkar A, Vahrenkamp JM, Berrett KC, Cessna MH, Lane TE, Witt BL, Salama ME, Gertz J, Jones KB, Snyder EL, Oliver TG. Immunity. 2018 Oct 16;49(4):764-779.e9. doi: 10.1016/j.immuni.2018.09.020. PubMed 30332632.
Backbone
  Vector backbone: pCWtre-hpaI-pacI-rtTAiBlast
  Backbone size w/o insert (bp): 9501
  Total vector size (bp): 10461
  Modifications to backbone: None
  Vector type: Mammalian Expression, Lentiviral
  Selectable markers: Blasticidin
Growth in bacteria
  Bacterial resistance: Ampicillin, 100 μg/mL
  Growth temperature: 37°C
  Growth strain: NEB Stable
  Copy number: Unknown
Gene/Insert
  Gene/Insert name: SRY (sex determining region Y)-box 2 (alt names: Sox2; lcc; ysb)
  Species: M. musculus (mouse)
  Insert size (bp): 960
  Mutation: Wild type
  GenBank ID: NM_011443.4
  Entrez Gene: Sox2 (a.k.a. Sox-2, lcc, ysb)
  Promoter: TRE
  Tag / fusion protein: No fusion genes
  Cloning method: Restriction Enzyme; 5′ cloning site HpaI (not destroyed); 3′ cloning site PacI (not destroyed)
  Sequencing primers: 5′ AGAACGTATGTCGAGGTAGGCG; 3′ GGCCAGATCTTGGGTGGGTTAATTAAG
Terms and licenses: Academic/Nonprofit Terms; Industry Terms: Not Available to Industry
How to cite: Lenti-TetON-Sox2 was a gift from Trudy Oliver (Addgene plasmid # 110280 ; http://n2t.net/addgene:110280 ; RRID:Addgene_110280)
