>Addgene plasmid #110280 | Lenti-TetON-Sox2 | depositor partial sequence | sequence record 207606 | pCWtre Forward primer (AGAACGTATGTCGAGGTAGGCG) - region: insert
TAGCAGAGCTCGTTTAGTGAACCGTCAGATCGCCTGGAGGTTAACATGTATAACATGATGGAGACGGAGC
TGAAGCCGCCGGGCCCGCAGCAAGCTTCGGGGGGCGGCGGCGGAGGAGGCAACGCCACGGCGGCGGCGAC
CGGCGGCAACCAGAAGAACAGCCCGGACCGCGTCAAGAGGCCCATGAACGCCTTCATGGTATGGTCCCGG
GGGCAGCGGCGTAAGATGGCCCAGGAGAACCCCAAGATGCACAACTCGGAGATCAGCAAGCGCCTGGGCG
CGGAGTGGAAACTTTTGTCCGAGACCGAGAAGCGGCCGTTCATCGACGAGGCCAAGCGGCTGCGCGCTCT
GCACATGAAGGAGCACCCGGATTATAAATACCGGCCGCGGCGGAAAACCAAGACGCTCATGAAGAAGGAT
AAGTACACGCTTCCCGGAGGCTTGCTGGCCCCCGGCGGGAACAGCATGGCGAGCGGGGTTGGGGTGGGCG
CCGGCCTGGGTGCGGGCGTGAACCAGCGCATGGACAGCTACGCGCACATGAACGGCTGGAGCAACGGCAG
CTACAGCATGATGCAGGAGCAGCTGGGCTACCCGCAGCACCCGGGCCTCAACGCTCACGGCGCGGCACAG
ATGCAACCGATGCACCGCTACGACGTCAGCGCCCTGCAGTACAACTCCATGACCAGCTCGCAGACCTACA
TGAACGGCTCGCCCACCTACAGCATGTCCTACTCGCAGCAGGGCACCCCCGGTATGGCGCTGGGCTCCAT
GGGCTCTGTGGTCAAGTCCGAGGCCAGCTCCAGCCCCCCCGTGGTTACCTCTTCCTCCCACTCCAGGGCG
CCCTGCCAGGCCGGGGACCTCCGGGACATGATCAGCATGTACCTCCCCGGCGCCGAGGTGCCGGAGCCCG
CTGCGCCCAGTAGACTGCACATGGCCCAGCACTACCAGAGCGGCCCGGTGCCCGGCACGGCCATTAACGG
CACACTGCCCCTGTCGCACATGTGATTAATTAACCCACCCAGATCTGGCCTCCGCGCCGGGTTTGCGCCT
CCCGCGGGCGCCCCCCCTCTCACGCGAGCGCTGGCACGTCAGACGAAGACGCAGCGAGCGTCTGATCTTT
CCGCTGAACGCTCAGACAGCGATCCGCTGCTCATAGACTCGGTCCTAGACCTCAGTATTCAGCAGAAGGA
ACMATTTTT
